>Addgene plasmid #8823 | pET26b-Granzyme A | addgene full sequence | sequence record 205966 | Addgene NGS Result
CAAGGAGATGGCGCCCAACAGTCCCCCGGCCACGGGGCCTGCCACCATACCCACGCCGAAACAAGCGCTC
ATGAGCCCGAAGTGGCGAGCCCGATCTTCCCCATCGGTGATGTCGGCGATATAGGCGCCAGCAACCGCAC
CTGTGGCGCCGGTGATGCCGGCCACGATGCGTCCGGCGTAGAGGATCGAGATCTCGATCCCGCGAAATTA
ATACGACTCACTATAGGGGAATTGTGAGCGGATAACAATTCCCCTCTAGAAATAATTTTGTTTAACTTTA
AGAAGGAGATATACATATGAAATACCTGCTGCCGACCGCTGCTGCTGGTCTGCTGCTCCTCGCTGCCCAG
CCGGCGATGGCCATGGATATCGGAATTAATTCGGATCCAATGGACGACGACGACAAG
[726 nt withheld, positions 408-1133]
TGAGATCCGGCTGCTAACAAAGCCCGAAAGGAAGCTGAGTTGGCTGCTGCCACCGCTGAGCAATAACTAG
CATAACCCCTTGGGGCCTCTAAACGGGTCTTGAGGGGTTTTTTGCTGAAAGGAGGAACTATATCCGGATT
GGCGAATGGG
[124 nt withheld, positions 1284-1407]
C
[91 nt withheld, positions 1409-1499]
A
[49 nt withheld, positions 1501-1549]
CCTTTGACGTTGGAGTCCACGTTCTTT
[37 nt withheld, positions 1577-1613]
ACCCTATCTCGGTCTATTCTTTTGATTTATAAGGGATTTTGCCGATTTCGGCCTATTGGTTAAAAAATGA
GCTGATTTAACAAAAATTTAACGCGAATTTTAACAAAATATTAACGCTTACAATTTAGGTGGCACTTTTC
GGGGAAATGTGCGCGGAACCCCTATTTGTTTATTTTTCTAAATACATTCAAATATGTATCCGCTCATGAA
TTAATTCTTAGAAAAACTCATCGAGCATCAAATGAAACTGCAATTTATTCATATCAGGATTATCAATACC
ATATTTTTGAAAAAGCCGTTTCTGTAATGAAGGAGAAAACTCACCGAGGCAGTTCCATAGGATGGCAAGA
TCCTGGTATCGGTCTGCGATTCCGACTCGTCCAACATCAATACAACCTATTAATTTCCCCTCGTCAAAAA
TAAGGTTATCAAGTGAGAAATCACCATGAGTGACGACTGAATCCGGTGAGAATGGCAAAAGTTTATGCAT
TTCTTTCCAGACTTGTTCAACAGGCCAGCCATTACGCTCGTCATCAAAATCACTCGCATCAACCAAACCG
TTATTCATTCGTGATTGCGCCTGAGCGAGACGAAATACGCGATCGCTGTTAAAAGGACAATTACAAACAG
GAATCGAATGCAACCGGCGCAGGAACACTGCCAGCGCATCAACAATATTTTCACCTGAATCAGGATATTC
TTCTAATACCTGGAATGCTGTTTTCCCGGGGATCGCAGTGGTGAGTAACCATGCATCATCAGGAGTACGG
ATAAAATGCTTGATGGTCGGAAGAGGCATAAATTCCGTCAGCCAGTTTAGTCTGACCATCTCATCTGTAA
CATCATTGGCAACGCTACCTTTGCCATGTTTCAGAAACAACTCTGGCGCATCGGGCTTCCCATACAATCG
ATAGATTGTCGCACCTGATTGCCCGACATTATCGCGAGCCCATTTATACCCATATAAATCAGCATCCATG
TTGGAATTTAATCGCGGCCTAGAGCAAGACGTTTCCCGTTGAATATGGCTCATAACACCCCTTGTATTAC
TGTTTATGTAAGCAGACAGTTTTATTGTTCATGACCAAAATCCCTTAACGTGAGTTTTCGTTCCACTGAG
CGTCAGACCCCGTAGAAAAGATCAAAGGATCTTCTTGAGATCCTTTTTTTCTGCGCGTAATCTGCTGCTT
GCAAACAAAAAAACCACCGCTACCAGCGGTGGTTTGTTTGCCGGATCAAGAGCTACCAACTCTTTTTCCG
AAGGTAACTGGCTTCAGCAGAGCGCAGATACCAAATACTGTCCTTCTAGTGTAGCCGTAGTTAGGCCACC
ACTTCAAGAACTCTGTAGCACCGCCTACATACCTCGCTCTGCTAATCCTGTTACCAGTGGCTGCTGCCAG
TGGCGATAAGTCGTGTCTTACCGGGTTGGACTCAAGACGATAGTTACCGGATAAGGCGCAGCGGTCGGGC
TGAACGGGGGGTTCGTGCACACAGCCCAGCTTGGAGCGAACGACCTACACCGAACTGAGATACCTACAGC
GTGAGCTATGAGAAAGCGCCACGCTTCCCGAAGGGAGAAAGGCGGACAGGTATCCGGTAAGCGGCAGGGT
CGGAACAGGAGAGCGCACGAGGGAGCTTCCAGGGGGAAACGCCTGGTATCTTTATAGTCCTGTCGGGTTT
CGCCACCTCTGACTTGAGCGTCGATTTTTGTGATGCTCGTCAGGGGGGCGGAGCCTATGGAAAAACGCCA
GCAACGCGGCCTTTTTACGGTTCCTGGCCTTTTGCTGGCCTTTTGCTCACATGTTCTTTCCTGCGTTATC
CCCTGATTCTGTGGATAACCGTATTACCGCCTTTGAGTGAGCTGATACCGCTCGCCGCAGCCGAACGACC
GAGCGCAGCGAGTCAGTGAGCGAGGAAGCGGAAGAGCGCCTGATGCGGTATTTTCTCCTTACGCATCTGT
GCGGTATTTCACACCGCAATGGTGCACTCTCAGTACAATCTGCTCTGATGCCGCATAGTTAAGCCAGTAT
ACACTCCGCTATCGCTACGTGACTGGGTCATGGCTGCGCCCCGACACCCGCCAACACCCGCTGACGCGCC
CTGACGGGCTTGTCTGCTCCCGGCATCCGCTTACAGACAAGCTGTGACCGTCTCCGGGAGCTGCATGTGT
CAGAGGTTTTCACCGTCATCACCGAAACGCGCGAGGCAGCTGCGGTAAAGCTCATCAGCGTGGTCGTGAA
GCGATTCACAGATGTCTGCCTGTTCATCCGCGTCCAGCTCGTTGAGTTTCTCCAGAAGCGTTAATGTCTG
GCTTCTGATAAAGCGGGCCATGTTAAGGGCGGTTTTTTCCTGTTTGGTCACTGATGCCTCCGTGTAAGGG
GGATTTCTGTTCATGGGGGTAATGATACCGATGAAACGAGAGAGGATGCTCACGATACGGGTTACTGATG
ATGAACATGCCCGGTTACTGGAACGTTGTGAGGGTAAACAACTGGCGGTATGGATGCGGCGGGACCAGAG
AAAAATCACTCAGGGTCAATGCCAGCGCTTCGTTAATACAGATGTAGGTGTTCCACAGGGTAGCCAGCAG
CATCCTGCGATGCAGATCCGGAACATAATGGTGCAGGGCGCTGACTTCCGCGTTTCCAGACTTTACGAAA
CACGGAAACCGAAGACCATTCATGTTGTTGCTCAGGTCGCAGACGTTTTGCAGCAGCAGTCGCTTCACGT
TCGCTCGCGTATCGGTGATTCATTCTGCTAACCAGTAAGGCAACCCCGCCAGCCTAGCCGGGTCCTCAAC
GACAGGAGCACGATCATGCGCACCCGTGGGGCCGCCATGCCGGCGATAATGGCCTGCTTCTCGCCGAAAC
GTTTGGTGGCGGGACCAGTGACGAAGGCTTGAGCGAGGGCGTGCAAGATTCCGAATACCGCAAGCGACAG
GCCGATCATCGTCGCGCTCCAGCGAAAGCGGTCCTCGCCGAAAATGACCCAGAGCGCTGCCGGCACCTGT
CCTACGAGTTGCATGATAAAGAAGACAGTCATAAGTGCGGCGACGATAGTCATGCCCCGCGCCCACCGGA
AGGAGCTGACTGGGTTGAAGGCTCTCAAGGGCATCGGTCGAGATCCCGGTGCCTAATGAGTGAGCTAACT
TACATTAATTGCGTTGCGCTCACTGCCCGCTTTCCAGTCGGGAAACCTGTCGTGCCAGCTGCATTAATGA
ATCGGCCAACGCGCGGGGAGAGGCGGTTTGCGTATTGGGCGCCAGGGTGGTTTTTCTTTTCACCAGTGAG
ACGGGCAACAGCTGATTGCCCTTCACCGCCTGGCCCTGAGAGAGTTGCAGCAAGCGGTCCACGCTGGTTT
GCCCCAGCAGGCGAAAATCCTGTTTGATGGTGGTTAACGGCGGGATATAACATGAGCTGTCTTCGGTATC
GTCGTATCCCACTACCGAGATATCCGCACCAACGCGCAGCCCGGACTCGGTAATGGCGCGCATTGCGCCC
AGCGCCATCTGATCGTTGGCAACCAGCATCGCAGTGGGAACGATGCCCTCATTCAGCATTTGCATGGTTT
GTTGAAAACCGGACATGGCACTCCAGTCGCCTTCCCGTTCCGCTATCGGCTGAATTTGATTGCGAGTGAG
ATATTTATGCCAGCCAGCCAGACGCAGACGCGCCGAGACAGAACTTAATGGGCCCGCTAACAGCGCGATT
TGCTGGTGACCCAATGCGACCAGATGCTCCACGCCCAGTCGCGTACCGTCTTCATGGGAGAAAATAATAC
TGTTGATGGGTGTCTGGTCAGAGACATCAAGAAATAACGCCGGAACATTAGTGCAGGCAGCTTCCACAGC
AATGGCATCCTGGTCATCCAGCGGATAGTTAATGATCAGCCCACTGACGCGTTGCGCGAGAAGATTGTGC
ACCGCCGCTTTACAGGCTTCGACGCCGCTTCGTTCTACCATCGACACCACCACGCTGGCACCCAGTTGAT
CGGCGCGAGATTTAATCGCCGCGACAATTTGCGACGGCGCGTGCAGGGCCAGACTGGAGGTGGCAACGCC
AATCAGCAACGACTGTTTGCCCGCCAGTTGTTGTGCCACGCGGTTGGGAATGTAATTCAGCTCCGCCATC
GCCGCTTCCACTTTTTCCCGCGTTTTCGCAGAAACGTGGCTGGCCTGGTTCACCACGCGGGAAACGGTCT
GATAAGAGACACCGGCATACTCTGCGACATCGTATAACGTTACTGGTTTCACATTCACCACCCTGAATTG
ACTCTCTTCCGGGCGCTATCATGCCATACCGCGAAAGGTTTTGCGCCATTCGATGGTGTCCGGGATCTCG
ACGCTCTCCCTTATGCGACTCCTGCATTAGGAAGCAGCCCAGTAGTAGGTTGAGGCCGTTGAGCACCGCC
GCCGCAAGGAATGGTGCATG
Features (pLannotate 1.2.2; 20 found; start..end, strand, type, name):
    209..227     +  promoter       T7 promoter: promoter for bacteriophage T7 RNA polymerase
    228..252     +  protein_bind   lac operator: The lac repressor binds to the lac operator to inhibit transcription in E. coli. This inhibition can be relieved by adding lactose or isopropyl-β-D-thiogalactopyranoside (IPTG). lac repressor encoded by lacI
    267..289     +  RBS            RBS: efficient ribosome binding site from bacteriophage T7 gene 10 (Olins and Rangwala, 1989)
    297..362     +  sig_peptide    pelB signal sequence: leader peptide for secretion; pelB (fragment)
    387..1109    +  CDS            GZMA (fragment) (sequence partly withheld): GRAA_HUMAN - Also known as CTLA3, HFSP. Experimental evidence at protein level: Swiss-Prot protein existence level 1. Abundant protease in the cytosolic granules of cytotoxic T- cells and NK-cells which activates caspase-independent pyroptosis when delivered into the target cell through the immunological synapse (PubMed:3257574, PubMed:3262682, PubMed:3263427, PubMed:32299851, PubMed:12819770). It cleaves after Lys or Arg (PubMed:32299851, PubMed:12819770). Once delivered into the target cell, acts by catalyzing cleavage of gasdermin-B (GSDMB), releasing the pore-forming moiety of GSDMB, there
   1116..1133    +  CDS            9xHis (fragment) (sequence withheld): 9xHis affinity tag
   1143..1192    +  CDS            SET1 (fragment): solubility-enhancement tag derived from T7 phage gene 10B
   1200..1247    +  terminator     T7 terminator: transcription terminator for bacteriophage T7 RNA polymerase
   1284..1712    +  rep_origin     f1 ori (sequence partly withheld): f1 bacteriophage origin of replication; arrow indicates direction of (+) strand synthesis
   1765..1822    +  promoter       AmpR promoter (fragment): bla
   1831..2646    -  CDS            KanR: aminoglycoside phosphotransferase; aph(3')-Ia; confers resistance to kanamycin in bacteria or G418 (Geneticin®) in eukaryotes
   2768..3356    +  rep_origin     ori: high-copy-number ColE1/pMB1/pBR322/pUC origin of replication
   3542..3681    -  misc_feature   bom: basis of mobility region from pBR322
   3783..3974    -  CDS            rop: Rop protein, which maintains plasmids at low copy number; rop
   3991..4371    +  CDS            YPB1_ECOLX: Protein predicted: Swiss-Prot protein existence level 4. From Escherichia coli.
   4443..4734    -  CDS            TcR (fragment): tetracycline efflux protein; tet; confers resistance to tetracycline
   4749..4770    -  protein_bind   CAP binding site: CAP binding activates transcription in the presence of cAMP. E. coli catabolite activator protein
   4783..5865    -  CDS            lacI: lac repressor; lacI; The lac repressor binds to the lac operator to inhibit transcription in E. coli. This inhibition can be relieved by adding lactose or isopropyl-β-D-thiogalactopyranoside (IPTG).
   5866..5943    -  promoter       lacI promoter: lacI
   5951..187     -  CDS            TcR (fragment) (across the origin): tetracycline efflux protein; tet; confers resistance to tetracycline
