[The description below was written by a language model from this plasmid's Addgene catalogue record and pLannotate feature annotations shown in this document.]
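Description:
pET26b-Granzyme A is a bacterial expression plasmid built on the Novagen pET26b(+) backbone for producing recombinant human granzyme A (GZMA) in E. coli. It is selected with kanamycin through an aph(3')-Ia KanR gene and replicates from a ColE1/pMB1-type origin accompanied by the pBR322 bom region and rop. The catalogue lists it as high copy, although rop generally moderates copy number. An f1 origin is also present, and the tetracycline-resistance and AmpR promoter fragments in the feature table are non-functional remnants of the backbone's pBR322 ancestry. The sequenced record is 6,043 nt, consistent with the stated backbone and an insert of about 716 bp.

The expression cassette uses a T7 promoter followed by a lac operator and the T7 gene 10 ribosome binding site, with a plasmid-borne lacI gene supplying repressor. Transcription therefore depends on T7 RNA polymerase from a DE3-lysogen host and is induced with IPTG, ending at the T7 terminator. The coding region begins with the pelB leader, which directs the product to the periplasm. It continues into the mature granzyme A sequence, cloned between BamHI and XhoI, and ends in the backbone's C-terminal hexahistidine tag for metal-affinity purification. The annotation labels this tag as a fragment of a 9xHis tag. An enterokinase site lies immediately upstream of the insert. Cleavage there presumably removes the N-terminal extension to expose the native mature N-terminus needed for an active protease. The associated publication used the recombinant enzyme to identify granzyme A binding partners and substrates, which points to purification of the protease for biochemical studies as the main use.
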