Addgene plasmid #8823: pET26b-Granzyme A
Depositing lab: Judy Lieberman. Depositing organization: Boston Children's Hospital. Publication: Recombinant human granzyme A binds to two putative HLA-associated proteins and cleaves one of them. Beresford PJ, Kam CM, Powers JC, Lieberman J. Proc Natl Acad Sci U S A 1997 Aug 19;94(17):9285-90. 10.1073/pnas.94.17.9285 PubMed 9256474.
Backbone
  Vector backbone: pET26b(+)
  Backbone manufacturer: Novagen
  Backbone size w/o insert (bp): 5360
  Vector type: Bacterial Expression
Growth in bacteria
  Bacterial resistance: Kanamycin, 50 μg/mL
  Growth temperature: 37°C
  Growth strain: DH5alpha
  Growth instructions: For protein expression, use only BL21(DE3) competent cell from Novagen
  Copy number: High Copy
Gene/Insert
  Gene/Insert name: Human Granzyme A
  Species: H. sapiens (human)
  Insert size (bp): 716
  Mutation: it mature enzyme.
  GenBank ID: NM_006144
  Entrez Gene: GZMA (a.k.a. CTLA3, HFSP)
  Tag / fusion protein: (His)6 (C terminal on backbone); Enterokinase site (N terminal on insert)
  Cloning method: Restriction Enzyme; 5′ cloning site BamHI (not destroyed); 3′ cloning site Xho I (not destroyed)
  Sequencing primers: 5′ T7; 3′ T7 terminator
Terms and licenses: Academic/Nonprofit Terms; Industry Terms: Not Available to Industry
How to cite: pET26b-Granzyme A was a gift from Judy Lieberman (Addgene plasmid # 8823 ; http://n2t.net/addgene:8823 ; RRID:Addgene_8823)
